>Addgene plasmid #209686 | MAC_C_CCDC22 | addgene full sequence | sequence record 441737 | Addgene NGS Result
GACATTGATTATTGACTAGTTATTAATAGTAATCAATTACGGGGTCATTAGTTCATAGCCCATATATGGA
GTTCCGCGTTACATAACTTACGGTAAATGGCCCGCCTGGCTGACCGCCCAACGACCCCCGCCCATTGACG
TCAATAATGACGTATGTTCCCATAGTAACGCCAATAGGGACTTTCCATTGACGTCAATGGGTGGAGTATT
TACGGTAAACTGCCCACTTGGCAGTACATCAAGTGTATCATATGCCAAGTACGCCCCCTATTGACGTCAA
TGACGGTAAATGGCCCGCCTGGCATTATGCCCAGTACATGACCTTATGGGACTTTCCTACTTGGCAGTAC
ATCTACGTATTAGTCATCGCTATTACCATGGTGATGCGGTTTTGGCAGTACATCAATGGGCGTGGATAGC
GGTTTGACTCACGGGGATTTCCAAGTCTCCACCCCATTGACGTCAATGGGAGTTTGTTTTGGCACCAAAA
TCAACGGGACTTTCCAAAATGTCGTAACAACTCCGCCCCATTGACGCAAATGGGCGGTAGGCGTGTACGG
TGGGAGGTCTATATAAGCAGAGCTCTCCCTATCAGTGATAGAGATCTCCCTATCAGTGATAGAGATCGTC
GACGAGCTCGTTTAGTGAACCGTCAGATCGCCTGGAGACGCCATCCACGCTGTTTTGACCTCCATAGAAG
ACACCGGGACCGATCCAGCCTCCGGACTCTAGCGTTTAAACTTAAGCTTGGTACCGAGCTCGGATCCACT
AGTCCAGTGTGGTGGAATTCTGCAGATATCAACAAGTTTGTACAAAAAAGTTGGCATGGAGGAGGCGGAC
CGAATCCTCATCCATTCGCTGCGCCAGGCCGGCACGGCAGTTCCTCCAGATGTGCAGACCTTGCGCGCCT
TCACCACTGAGCTGGTTGTAGAGGCTGTGGTCCGCTGCCTGCGTGTGATCAACCCTGCGGTGGGCTCTGG
CCTCAGCCCTCTGCTGCCTCTTGCCATGTCTGCCCGGTTCCGCCTGGCCATGAGCCTGGCTCAGGCCTGC
ATGGACCTGGGCTATCCCTTGGAGCTTGGCTATCAGAACTTCCTCTACCCCAGTGAGCCTGACCTCCGAG
ACCTGCTTCTCTTCTTGGCTGAGCGTCTGCCCACCGATGCCTCTGAGGATGCAGACCAGCCTGCAGGTGA
CTCAGCTATTCTCCTCCGGGCCATTGGGAGCCAAATTCGGGACCAGCTGGCACTGCCTTGGGTCCCGCCC
CACCTTCGCACTCCCAAGCTGCAGCACCTCCAGGGCTCGGCCCTCCAGAAGCCTTTCCATGCCAGCAGGC
TGGTCGTGCCAGAATTGAGTTCCAGAGGTGAGCCACGGGAGTTCCAGGCGAGTCCCCTGCTGCTTCCAGT
CCCTACCCAGGTGCCTCAGCCTGTTGGAAGGGTGGCCTCGCTCCTCGAACACCATGCCCTGCAGCTCTGC
CAGCAGACGGGCCGGGACCGGCCAGGGGATGAGGACTGGGTCCACCGGACATCCCGCCTCCCACCCCAGG
AGGACACACGGGCTCAGCGGCAGCGGCTGCAGAAGCAACTGACTGAGCATCTGCGCCAAAGCTGGGGCCT
GCTTGGGGCCCCCATACAAGCCCGGGACCTGGGAGAACTGCTGCAGGCCTGGGGTGCTGGGGCCAAGACT
GGTGCTCCTAAGGGCTCCCGCTTCACGCACTCAGAGAAGTTCACCTTCCATCTGGAGCCCCAGGCCCAGG
CCACTCAGGTGTCAGATGTGCCAGCCACCTCCCGGCGGCCTGAACAGGTCACGTGGGCAGCTCAGGAACA
GGAGCTCGAGTCCCTTCGGGAGCAGCTGGAAGGAGTGAACCGCAGCATTGAGGAGGTTGAGGCCGACATG
AAGACCCTGGGCGTCAGCTTTGTGCAGGCAGAGTCTGAGTGCCGGCACAGCAAGCTCAGTACAGCAGAGC
GTGAGCAGGCCCTGCGCCTGAAGAGCCGCGCGGTGGAGCTGCTGCCCGATGGGACTGCCAACCTTGCCAA
GCTGCAGCTTGTGGTGGAGAATAGTGCCCAGCGGGTCATCCACTTGGCGGGTCAGTGGGAGAAGCACCGG
GTCCCACTCCTCGCTGAGTACCGCCACCTCCGAAAGCTGCAGGATTGCAGAGAGCTGGAATCTTCTCGAC
GGCTGGCAGAGATCCAAGAACTGCACCAGAGTGTCCGGGCGGCTGCTGAAGAGGCCCGCAGGAAGGAGGA
GGTCTATAAGCAGCTGATGTCAGAGCTGGAGACTCTGCCCAGAGATGTGTCCCGGCTGGCCTACACCCAG
CGCATCCTGGAGATCGTGGGCAACATCCGGAAGCAGAAGGAAGAGATCACCAAGATCTTGTCTGATACGA
AGGAGCTTCAGAAGGAAATCAACTCCCTATCTGGGAAGCTGGACCGGACGTTTGCGGTGACTGATGAGCT
TGTGTTCAAGGATGCCAAGAAGGACGATGCTGTTCGGAAGGCCTATAAGTATCTAGCTGCTCTGCACGAG
AACTGCAGCCAGCTCATCCAGACCATCGAGGACACAGGCACCATCATGCGGGAGGTTCGAGACCTCGAGG
AGCAGATCGAGACAGAGCTGGGCAAGAAGACCCTCAGCAACCTGGAGAAGATCCGGGAGGACTACCGAGC
CCTCCGCCAGGAGAACGCTGGCCTCCTAGGCCGGGTCCGGGAGGCCTGCCCAACTTTCTTGTACAAAGTG
GTTGATATCAAGGCCGCCGACATCACCAGCCTGTACAAGAAAGTGGGGTGGAGCCATCCCCAGTTCGAGA
AGGGCGGAGGATCTGGCGGCGGAAGCGGCGGAGGAAGCTGGTCCCACCCTCAGTTTGAGAAAGGCACCGA
GCTGGGCAGCACCATGGCCAGCTACCCCTACGACGTGCCCGACTACGCCAAGGACAACACCGTGCCCCTG
AAGCTGATCGCCCTGCTGGCCAACGGCGAGTTCCACTCTGGCGAGCAGCTGGGCGAGACACTGGGCATGA
GCAGAGCCGCCATCAACAAGCACATCCAGACCCTGCGGGACTGGGGCGTGGACGTGTTCACAGTGCCCGG
CAAGGGCTACAGCCTGCCCGAGCCCATCCAGCTGCTGAACGCCAAGCAGATCCTGGGCCAGCTGGATGGC
GGATCTGTGGCCGTGCTGCCCGTGATCGACAGCACCAACCAGTATCTGCTCGACCGGATCGGCGAGCTGA
AGTCCGGCGACGCCTGTATCGCCGAGTACCAGCAGGCCGGCAGAGGCGGCAGGGGCAGAAAGTGGTTCAG
CCCCTTCGGCGCCAACCTGTACCTGAGCATGTTCTGGAGACTGGAACAGGGCCCAGCCGCCGCTATTGGC
CTGAGCCTGGTCATCGGCATCGTGATGGCCGAGGTGCTGCGGAAGCTGGGCGCCGACAAAGTGCGCGTGA
AGTGGCCCAACGACCTGTATCTGCAGGACCGGAAGCTGGCCGGCATCCTGGTGGAACTGACCGGCAAAAC
AGGCGACGCCGCCCAGATCGTGATCGGCGCTGGCATCAACATGGCCATGCGGCGGGTGGAAGAGAGCGTG
GTCAACCAGGGCTGGATCACCCTGCAGGAAGCCGGCATCAACCTGGACCGGAACACCCTGGCCGCCATGC
TGATCAGAGAGCTGAGAGCCGCCCTGGAACTGTTCGAGCAGGAAGGCCTGGCCCCCTACCTGAGCAGATG
GGAGAAGCTGGACAACTTCATCAACCGGCCCGTGAAACTGATCATCGGCGACAAAGAGATCTTCGGCATC
AGCCGGGGCATCGACAAGCAGGGGGCCCTGCTCCTGGAACAGGACGGCATCATCAAGCCCTGGATGGGCG
GCGAGATCAGCCTGCGGAGCGCCGAGAAGTGATGACTCGAGTCTAGAGGGCCCGTTTAAACCCGCTGATC
AGCCTCGACTGTGCCTTCTAGTTGCCAGCCATCTGTTGTTTGCCCCTCCCCCGTGCCTTCCTTGACCCTG
GAAGGTGCCACTCCCACTGTCCTTTCCTAATAAAATGAGGAAATTGCATCGCATTGTCTGAGTAGGTGTC
ATTCTATTCTGGGGGGTGGGGTGGGGCAGGACAGCAAGGGGGAGGATTGGGAAGACAATAGCAGGCATGC
TGGGGATGCGGTGGGCTCTATGGCTTCTGAGGCGGAAAGAACCAGCTGGGGCTCTAGGGGGTATCCCC
[124 nt withheld, positions 4199-4322]
C
[91 nt withheld, positions 4324-4414]
AGGGTGATGGTTCACGTACCTAGAAGTTCCTATTCCGAAGTTCCTATTCTCTAGAAAGTATAGGAACTTC
CTTGGCCAAAAAGCCTGAACTCACCGCGACGTCTGTCGAGAAGTTTCTGATCGAAAAGTTCGACAGCGTC
TCCGACCTGATGCAGCTCTCGGAGGGCGAAGAATCTCGTGCTTTCAGCTTCGATGTAGGAGGGCGTGGAT
ATGTCCTGCGGGTAAATAGCTGCGCCGATGGTTTCTACAAAGATCGTTATGTTTATCGGCACTTTGCATC
GGCCGCGCTCCCGATTCCGGAAGTGCTTGACATTGGGGAATTCAGCGAGAGCCTGACCTATTGCATCTCC
CGCCGTGCACAGGGTGTCACGTTGCAAGACCTGCCTGAAACCGAACTGCCCGCTGTTCTGCAGCCGGTCG
CGGAGGCCATGGATGCGATCGCTGCGGCCGATCTTAGCCAGACGAGCGGGTTCGGCCCATTCGGACCGCA
AGGAATCGGTCAATACACTACATGGCGTGATTTCATATGCGCGATTGCTGATCCCCATGTGTATCACTGG
CAAACTGTGATGGACGACACCGTCAGTGCGTCCGTCGCGCAGGCTCTCGATGAGCTGATGCTTTGGGCCG
AGGACTGCCCCGAAGTCCGGCACCTCGTGCACGCGGATTTCGGCTCCAACAATGTCCTGACGGACAATGG
CCGCATAACAGCGGTCATTGACTGGAGCGAGGCGATGTTCGGGGATTCCCAATACGAGGTCGCCAACATC
TTCTTCTGGAGGCCGTGGTTGGCTTGTATGGAGCAGCAGACGCGCTACTTCGAGCGGAGGCATCCGGAGC
TTGCAGGATCGCCGCGGCTCCGGGCGTATATGCTCCGCATTGGTCTTGACCAACTCTATCAGAGCTTGGT
TGACGGCAATTTCGATGATGCAGCTTGGGCGCAGGGTCGATGCGACGCAATCGTCCGATCCGGAGCCGGG
ACTGTCGGGCGTACACAAATCGCCCGCAGAAGCGCGGCCGTCTGGACCGATGGCTGTGTAGAAGTACTCG
CCGATAGTGGAAACCGACGCCCCAGCACTCGTCCGAGGGCAAAGGAATAGCACGTACTACGAGATTTCGA
TTCCACCGCCGCCTTCTATGAAAGGTTGGGCTTCGGAATCGTTTTCCGGGACGCCGGCTGGATGATCCTC
CAGCGCGGGGATCTCATGCTGGAGTTCTTCGCCCACCCCAACTTGTTTATTGCAGCTTATAATGGTTACA
AATAAAGCAATAGCATCACAAATTTCACAAATAAAGCATTTTTTTCACTGCATTCTAGTTGTGGTTTGTC
CAAACTCATCAATGTATCTTATCATGTCTGTATACCGTCGACCTCTAGCTAGAGCTTGGCGTAATCATGG
TCATAGCTGTTTCCTGTGTGAAATTGTTATCCGCTCACAATTCCACACAACATACGAGCCGGAAGCATAA
AGTGTAAAGCCTGGGGTGCCTAATGAGTGAGCTAACTCACATTAATTGCGTTGCGCTCACTGCCCGCTTT
CCAGTCGGGAAACCTGTCGTGCCAGCTGCATTAATGAATCGGCCAACGCGCGGGGAGAGGCGGTTTGCGT
ATTGGGCGCTCTTCCGCTTCCTCGCTCACTGACTCGCTGCGCTCGGTCGTTCGGCTGCGGCGAGCGGTAT
CAGCTCACTCAAAGGCGGTAATACGGTTATCCACAGAATCAGGGGATAACGCAGGAAAGAACATGTGAGC
AAAAGGCCAGCAAAAGGCCAGGAACCGTAAAAAGGCCGCGTTGCTGGCGTTTTTCCATAGGCTCCGCCCC
CCTGACGAGCATCACAAAAATCGACGCTCAAGTCAGAGGTGGCGAAACCCGACAGGACTATAAAGATACC
AGGCGTTTCCCCCTGGAAGCTCCCTCGTGCGCTCTCCTGTTCCGACCCTGCCGCTTACCGGATACCTGTC
CGCCTTTCTCCCTTCGGGAAGCGTGGCGCTTTCTCATAGCTCACGCTGTAGGTATCTCAGTTCGGTGTAG
GTCGTTCGCTCCAAGCTGGGCTGTGTGCACGAACCCCCCGTTCAGCCCGACCGCTGCGCCTTATCCGGTA
ACTATCGTCTTGAGTCCAACCCGGTAAGACACGACTTATCGCCACTGGCAGCAGCCACTGGTAACAGGAT
TAGCAGAGCGAGGTATGTAGGCGGTGCTACAGAGTTCTTGAAGTGGTGGCCTAACTACGGCTACACTAGA
AGAACAGTATTTGGTATCTGCGCTCTGCTGAAGCCAGTTACCTTCGGAAAAAGAGTTGGTAGCTCTTGAT
CCGGCAAACAAACCACCGCTGGTAGCGGTGGTTTTTTTGTTTGCAAGCAGCAGATTACGCGCAGAAAAAA
AGGATCTCAAGAAGATCCTTTGATCTTTTCTACGGGGTCTGACGCTCAGTGGAACGAAAACTCACGTTAA
GGGATTTTGGTCATGAGATTATCAAAAAGGATCTTCACCTAGATCCTTTTAAATTAAAAATGAAGTTTTA
AATCAATCTAAAGTATATATGAGTAAACTTGGTCTGACAGTTACCAATGCTTAATCAGTGAGGCACCTAT
CTCAGCGATCTGTCTATTTCGTTCATCCATAGTTGCCTGACTCCCCGTCGTGTAGATAACTACGATACGG
GAGGGCTTACCATCTGGCCCCAGTGCTGCAATGATACCGCGAGACCCACGCTCACCGGCTCCAGATTTAT
CAGCAATAAACCAGCCAGCCGGAAGGGCCGAGCGCAGAAGTGGTCCTGCAACTTTATCCGCCTCCATCCA
GTCTATTAATTGTTGCCGGGAAGCTAGAGTAAGTAGTTCGCCAGTTAATAGTTTGCGCAACGTTGTTGCC
ATTGCTACAGGCATCGTGGTGTCACGCTCGTCGTTTGGTATGGCTTCATTCAGCTCCGGTTCCCAACGAT
CAAGGCGAGTTACATGATCCCCCATGTTGTGCAAAAAAGCGGTTAGCTCCTTCGGTCCTCCGATCGTTGT
CAGAAGTAAGTTGGCCGCAGTGTTATCACTCATGGTTATGGCAGCACTGCATAATTCTCTTACTGTCATG
CCATCCGTAAGATGCTTTTCTGTGACTGGTGAGTACTCAACCAAGTCATTCTGAGAATAGTGTATGCGGC
GACCGAGTTGCTCTTGCCCGGCGTCAATACGGGATAATACCGCGCCACATAGCAGAACTTTAAAAGTGCT
CATCATTGGAAAACGTTCTTCGGGGCGAAAACTCTCAAGGATCTTACCGCTGTTGAGATCCAGTTCGATG
TAACCCACTCGTGCACCCAACTGATCTTCAGCATCTTTTACTTTCACCAGCGTTTCTGGGTGAGCAAAAA
CAGGAAGGCAAAATGCCGCAAAAAAGGGAATAAGGGCGACACGGAAATGTTGAATACTCATACTCTTCCT
TTTTCAATATTATTGAAGCATTTATCAGGGTTATTGTCTCATGAGCGGATACATATTTGAATGTATTTAG
AAAAATAAACAAATAGGGGTTCCGCGCACATTTCCCCGAAAAGTGCCACCTGACGTCGACGGATCGGGAG
ATCTCCCGATCCCCTATGGTGCACTCTCAGTACAATCTGCTCTGATGCCGCATAGTTAAGCCAGTATCTG
CTCCCTGCTTGTGTGTTGGAGGTCGCTGAGTAGTGCGCGAGCAAAATTTAAGCTACAACAAGGCAAGGCT
TGACCGACAATTGCATGAAGAATCTGCTTAGGGTTAGGCGTTTTGCGCTGCTTCGCGATGTACGGGCCAG
ATATACGCGTT
Features (pLannotate 1.2.2; 24 found; start..end, strand, type, name):
      1..380     +  enhancer       CMV enhancer: human cytomegalovirus immediate early enhancer
    381..584     +  promoter       CMV promoter: human cytomegalovirus (CMV) immediate early promoter
    586..605     +  promoter       PLtetO-1 promoter (fragment): modified phage lambda PL promoter with tet operator sites (Lutz and Bujard, 1997)
    607..626     +  promoter       PLtetO-1 promoter (fragment): modified phage lambda PL promoter with tet operator sites (Lutz and Bujard, 1997)
    634..667     +  promoter       TRE3GV promoter (fragment): 3rd-generation Tet-responsive promoter that can be activated by binding of Tet-On® 3G, optimized for retroviral and lentiviral vectors
    803..820     +  protein_bind   attB1 (fragment): mutant version of attB; core recombination site for the Gateway® BP reaction BP Clonase™
    826..2706    +  CDS            CCDC22: CCD22_HUMAN - Also known as CXorf37. Experimental evidence at protein level: Swiss-Prot protein existence level 1. (Microbial infection) The CCC complex, in collaboration with the heterotrimeric retriever complex, mediates the exit of human papillomavirus to the cell surface. From Homo sapiens (Human).
   2709..2732    -  protein_bind   attB2: mutant version of attB; recombination site for the Gateway® BP reaction BP Clonase™
   2920..3879    +  CDS            birA: BIRA_ECOLI - Also known as bioR, dhbB. Experimental evidence at protein level: Swiss-Prot protein existence level 1. Acts both as a biotin--[acetyl-CoA-carboxylase] ligase and a biotin-operon repressor. In the presence of ATP, BirA activates biotin to form the BirA-biotinyl-5'-adenylate (BirA-bio-5'-AMP or holoBirA) complex. HoloBirA can either transfer the biotinyl moiety to the biotin carboxyl carrier protein (BCCP) subunit of acetyl-CoA carboxylase, or bind to the biotin operator site and inhibit transcription of the operon. From Escherichia coli (strain K12).
   3929..4153    +  polyA_signal   bGH poly(A) signal: bovine growth hormone polyadenylation signal
   4157..4178    +  promoter       SV40 promoter (fragment): SV40 enhancer and early promoter
   4199..4432    +  rep_origin     f1 ori (fragment) (sequence partly withheld): f1 bacteriophage origin of replication; arrow indicates direction of (+) strand synthesis
   4437..4484    +  protein_bind   FRT: FLP-mediated recombination occurs in the 8-bp core sequence TCTAGAAA (Turan and Bode, 2011). FLP recombinase from the Saccharomyces cerevisiae 2μ plasmid
   4492..5514    +  CDS            HygR: aminoglycoside phosphotransferase from E. coli; aph(4)-Ia; confers resistance to hygromycin
   5524..5649    +  CDS            ble (fragment): BLE_KLEPN - Experimental evidence at protein level: Swiss-Prot protein existence level 1. Binding protein with a strong affinity to the bleomycin family of antibiotics. Binds to CL990; an antimitotic-antibiotic compound. From Klebsiella pneumoniae.
   5644..5765    +  polyA_signal   SV40 poly(A) signal: SV40 polyadenylation signal
   5838..5854    -  protein_bind   lac operator: The lac repressor binds to the lac operator to inhibit transcription in E. coli. This inhibition can be relieved by adding lactose or isopropyl-β-D-thiogalactopyranoside (IPTG). lac repressor encoded by lacI
   5862..5892    -  promoter       lac promoter: promoter for the E. coli lac operon
   5907..5928    -  protein_bind   CAP binding site: CAP binding activates transcription in the presence of cAMP. E. coli catabolite activator protein
   5941..6033    -  CDS            lacI (fragment): lac repressor; lacI; The lac repressor binds to the lac operator to inhibit transcription in E. coli. This inhibition can be relieved by adding lactose or isopropyl-β-D-thiogalactopyranoside (IPTG).
   6216..6804    -  rep_origin     ori: high-copy-number ColE1/pMB1/pBR322/pUC origin of replication
   6975..7835    -  CDS            AmpR: β-lactamase; bla; confers resistance to ampicillin, carbenicillin, and related antibiotics
   7836..7940    -  promoter       AmpR promoter: bla
   7999..8051    -  misc_feature   bom (fragment): basis of mobility region from pBR322
