[The description below was written by a language model from this plasmid's Addgene catalogue record and pLannotate feature annotations shown in this document.]
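Description:
MAC_C_CCDC22 is an 8.2 kb mammalian expression plasmid built on the MAC-tag-C Gateway destination backbone. It carries the 1,881 bp human CCDC22 open reading frame, which derives from the Human ORFeome collection. It is propagated in E. coli through a high-copy ColE1/pUC-type origin with ampicillin selection (AmpR under its own bla promoter). A fragment of an f1 origin and remnants of lac regulatory sequence are also annotated in the backbone.

The expression cassette is driven by the CMV immediate-early enhancer and promoter. These are followed directly by two short tet-operator matches, which suggests tetracycline-regulated expression in cells that produce the Tet repressor, although the record does not state this explicitly. CCDC22 sits between attB1 and attB2 sites left by Gateway recombination. A birA-derived coding sequence lies downstream of attB2, and the cassette ends at the bGH polyadenylation signal. This biotin ligase module corresponds to the C-terminal MAC-tag named in the record. The feature table annotates only the BirA portion, so any other components of the tag are not documented here.

Downstream of the cassette, an FRT site lies directly in front of a hygromycin resistance gene with an SV40 poly(A) signal and no complete annotated promoter of its own. This layout is typical of FLP-mediated integration into a genomic FRT landing site, where insertion activates HygR and allows selection of isogenic stable lines.

The stated purpose is expression of MAC-tagged CCDC22 in mammalian cells. CCDC22 is a subunit of the CCC/Commander complex, and the BirA-containing tag suits proximity biotinylation for mapping protein interactions. This fits the associated study of the structure and interactions of the endogenous human Commander complex.
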