Addgene plasmid #209686: MAC_C_CCDC22
Purpose: Expresses MAC-tagged CCDC22 in mammalian cells
Depositing lab: Markku Varjosalo. Depositing organization: University of Helsinki, Institute of Biotechnology. Publication: Structure and interactions of the endogenous human Commander complex. Laulumaa S, Kumpula EP, Huiskonen JT, Varjosalo M. Nat Struct Mol Biol. 2024 Jun;31(6):925-938. doi: 10.1038/s41594-024-01246-1. Epub 2024 Mar 8. PubMed 38459129.
Backbone
  Vector backbone: MAC-tag-C (Plasmid #108077)
  Backbone manufacturer: Markku Varjosalo lab
  Backbone size w/o insert (bp): 6324
  Total vector size (bp): 8205
  Vector type: Mammalian Expression
Growth in bacteria
  Bacterial resistance: Ampicillin, 100 μg/mL
  Growth temperature: 37°C
  Growth strain: DH5alpha
  Copy number: High Copy
Gene/Insert
  Gene/Insert name: CCDC22
  Species: H. sapiens (human)
  Insert size (bp): 1881
  GenBank ID: NM_014008
  Entrez Gene: CCDC22 (a.k.a. CXorf37, JM1, RTSC2)
  Tag / fusion protein: MAC-tag (C terminal on backbone)
  Cloning method: Gateway Cloning
  Sequencing primers: 5′ TGT AAA ACG ACG GCC AGT; 3′ CAG GAA ACA GCT ATG ACC
Resource information
  A portion of this plasmid was derived from a plasmid made by: Human ORFeome collection
Terms and licenses: Academic/Nonprofit Terms; Industry Terms: Not Available to Industry
Depositor comments: Please visit https://doi.org/10.1101/2023.04.03.535349 for bioRxiv preprint.
How to cite: MAC_C_CCDC22 was a gift from Markku Varjosalo (Addgene plasmid # 209686 ; http://n2t.net/addgene:209686 ; RRID:Addgene_209686)
